Addgene plasmid #122947: pSaCas9-1xPP7-2x3'UTR
Purpose: For expressing SaCas9 mRNA with one copy of PP7 aptamer and 2 copies of HBB 3' UTR
Depositing lab: Baisong Lu. Depositing organization: Wake Forest University Health Sciences. Publication: Delivering SaCas9 mRNA by lentivirus-like bionanoparticles for transient expression and efficient genome editing. Lu B, Javidi-Parsijani P, Makani V, Mehraein-Ghomi F, Sarhan WM, Sun D, Yoo KW, Atala ZP, Lyu P, Atala A. Nucleic Acids Res. 2019 Feb 13. pii: 5316732. doi: 10.1093/nar/gkz093. PubMed 30759231.
Backbone
  Vector backbone: pX601-AAV-CMV::NLS-SaCas9-NLS-3xHA-bGHpA;U6::BsaI-sgRNA
  Vector type: Mammalian Expression, AAV
Growth in bacteria
  Bacterial resistance: Ampicillin, 100 μg/mL
  Growth temperature: 37°C
  Growth strain: NEB Stable
  Copy number: High Copy
Gene/Insert
  Gene/Insert name: SaCas9-PP7-HBB 3' UTR
  Species: Staphylococcus aureus
  Cloning method: Restriction Enzyme; 5′ cloning site unknown (unknown if destroyed); 3′ cloning site unknown (unknown if destroyed)
  Sequencing primers: 5′ unknown
Terms and licenses: Academic/Nonprofit Terms; Industry Terms: Not Available to Industry
How to cite: pSaCas9-1xPP7-2x3'UTR was a gift from Baisong Lu (Addgene plasmid # 122947 ; http://n2t.net/addgene:122947 ; RRID:Addgene_122947)
