[The description below was written by a language model from this plasmid's Addgene catalogue record and pLannotate feature annotations shown in this document.]
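Description:
pSaCas9-1xPP7-2x3'UTR is a mammalian expression plasmid built on the pX601 AAV backbone (CMV-driven NLS-SaCas9 with a U6 sgRNA cassette). It is designed to produce Staphylococcus aureus Cas9 mRNA carrying one PP7 aptamer and two copies of the human β-globin (HBB) 3' UTR. It is propagated in E. coli at high copy from a ColE1/pUC-type origin under ampicillin selection (AmpR). It also carries an f1 origin. AAV2 inverted terminal repeats flank the expression region, although the upstream one is annotated only as short fragments, whereas the downstream one is annotated as a full feature.

In the feature table, the CMV enhancer and promoter drive the SaCas9 coding sequence, which is followed in frame by a nucleoplasmin bipartite nuclear localization signal. Immediately downstream are two tandem β-globin fragments, corresponding to the two HBB 3' UTR copies, and then the bovine growth hormone polyadenylation signal. The PP7 aptamer is not annotated as a separate feature, so its exact position cannot be read from the table. The 3xHA tag named in the backbone is also not annotated. A human U6 promoter followed by an Sa gRNA scaffold fragment is retained from the parent vector, and two further β-globin fragments lie between this scaffold and the downstream ITR. The record does not state a guide sequence.

PP7 aptamers are RNA hairpins bound by the PP7 bacteriophage coat protein, and globin 3' UTRs are commonly used to stabilise mRNA. According to the associated publication title, the construct belongs to a system for packaging SaCas9 mRNA into lentivirus-like particles, giving transient nuclease expression for genome editing.
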