Features (pLannotate 1.2.2; 21 found; start..end, strand, type, name):
     12..39      +  repeat_region  AAV2 ITR (fragment): inverted terminal repeat of adeno-associated virus serotype 2 inverted
     68..95      +  repeat_region  AAV2 ITR (fragment): inverted terminal repeat of adeno-associated virus serotype 2 inverted
    154..533     +  enhancer       CMV enhancer: human cytomegalovirus immediate early enhancer
    534..737     +  promoter       CMV promoter: human cytomegalovirus (CMV) immediate early promoter
    813..3968    +  CDS            cas9: CAS9_STAAU - Experimental evidence at protein level: Swiss-Prot protein existence level 1. CRISPR (clustered regularly interspaced short palindromic repeat) is an adaptive immune system that provides protection against mobile genetic elements (viruses, transposable elements and conjugative plasmids). CRISPR clusters contain spacers, sequences complementary to antecedent mobile elements, and target invading nucleic acids. CRISPR clusters are transcribed and processed into CRISPR RNA (crRNA). In type II CRISPR systems correct processing of pre-crRNA requires a trans- encoded small RNA (tracrRNA)
   3969..4016    +  CDS            nucleoplasmin NLS: bipartite nuclear localization signal from nucleoplasmin
   4026..4157    +  polyA_signal   β-globin poly(A) (fragment): human β-globin polyadenylation signal
   4160..4291    +  polyA_signal   β-globin poly(A) (fragment): human β-globin polyadenylation signal
   4365..4476    +  polyA_signal   bGH poly(A) signal: bovine growth hormone polyadenylation signal
   4582..4822    +  promoter       U6 promoter: RNA polymerase III promoter for human U6 snRNA
   4857..4928    +  misc_RNA       Sa gRNA scaffold (fragment): guide RNA scaffold for the Staphylococcus aureus CRISPR/Cas9 system
   4961..5092    +  polyA_signal   β-globin poly(A) (fragment): human β-globin polyadenylation signal
   5093..5224    +  polyA_signal   β-globin poly(A) (fragment): human β-globin polyadenylation signal
   5240..5380    +  repeat_region  AAV2 ITR: inverted terminal repeat of adeno-associated virus serotype 2 inverted
   5385..5436    -  misc_feature   bom (fragment): basis of mobility region from pBR322
   5455..5910    +  rep_origin     f1 ori (sequence partly withheld): f1 bacteriophage origin of replication; arrow indicates direction of (+) strand synthesis
   5911..5960    -  misc_feature   bom (fragment): basis of mobility region from pBR322
   6062..6097    -  CDS            rop (fragment): Rop protein, which maintains plasmids at low copy number; rop
   6192..6296    +  promoter       AmpR promoter: bla
   6297..7157    +  CDS            AmpR: β-lactamase; bla; confers resistance to ampicillin, carbenicillin, and related antibiotics
   7328..7916    +  rep_origin     ori: high-copy-number ColE1/pMB1/pBR322/pUC origin of replication
>Addgene plasmid #122947 | pSaCas9-1xPP7-2x3'UTR | addgene full sequence | sequence record 244574 | Addgene NGS Result
CCTGCAGGCAGCTGCGCGCTCGCTCGCTCACTGAGGCCGCCCGGGCGTCGGGCGACCTTTGGTCGCCCGG
CCTCAGTGAGCGAGCGAGCGCGCAGAGAGGGAGTGGCCAACTCCATCACTAGGGGTTCCTGCGGCCTCTA
GACTCGAGGCGTTGACATTGATTATTGACTAGTTATTAATAGTAATCAATTACGGGGTCATTAGTTCATA
GCCCATATATGGAGTTCCGCGTTACATAACTTACGGTAAATGGCCCGCCTGGCTGACCGCCCAACGACCC
CCGCCCATTGACGTCAATAATGACGTATGTTCCCATAGTAACGCCAATAGGGACTTTCCATTGACGTCAA
TGGGTGGAGTATTTACGGTAAACTGCCCACTTGGCAGTACATCAAGTGTATCATATGCCAAGTACGCCCC
CTATTGACGTCAATGACGGTAAATGGCCCGCCTGGCATTATGCCCAGTACATGACCTTATGGGACTTTCC
TACTTGGCAGTACATCTACGTATTAGTCATCGCTATTACCATGGTGATGCGGTTTTGGCAGTACATCAAT
GGGCGTGGATAGCGGTTTGACTCACGGGGATTTCCAAGTCTCCACCCCATTGACGTCAATGGGAGTTTGT
TTTGGCACCAAAATCAACGGGACTTTCCAAAATGTCGTAACAACTCCGCCCCATTGACGCAAATGGGCGG
TAGGCGTGTACGGTGGGAGGTCTATATAAGCAGAGCTCTCTGGCTAACTACCGGTGCCACCATGGCCCCA
AAGAAGAAGCGGAAGGTCGGTATCCACGGAGTCCCAGCAGCCAAGCGGAACTACATCCTGGGCCTGGACA
TCGGCATCACCAGCGTGGGCTACGGCATCATCGACTACGAGACACGGGACGTGATCGATGCCGGCGTGCG
GCTGTTCAAAGAGGCCAACGTGGAAAACAACGAGGGCAGGCGGAGCAAGAGAGGCGCCAGAAGGCTGAAG
CGGCGGAGGCGGCATAGAATCCAGAGAGTGAAGAAGCTGCTGTTCGACTACAACCTGCTGACCGACCACA
GCGAGCTGAGCGGCATCAACCCCTACGAGGCCAGAGTGAAGGGCCTGAGCCAGAAGCTGAGCGAGGAAGA
GTTCTCTGCCGCCCTGCTGCACCTGGCCAAGAGAAGAGGCGTGCACAACGTGAACGAGGTGGAAGAGGAC
ACCGGCAACGAGCTGTCCACCAAAGAGCAGATCAGCCGGAACAGCAAGGCCCTGGAAGAGAAATACGTGG
CCGAACTGCAGCTGGAACGGCTGAAGAAAGACGGCGAAGTGCGGGGCAGCATCAACAGATTCAAGACCAG
CGACTACGTGAAAGAAGCCAAACAGCTGCTGAAGGTGCAGAAGGCCTACCACCAGCTGGACCAGAGCTTC
ATCGACACCTACATCGACCTGCTGGAAACCCGGCGGACCTACTATGAGGGACCTGGCGAGGGCAGCCCCT
TCGGCTGGAAGGACATCAAAGAATGGTACGAGATGCTGATGGGCCACTGCACCTACTTCCCCGAGGAACT
GCGGAGCGTGAAGTACGCCTACAACGCCGACCTGTACAACGCCCTGAACGACCTGAACAATCTCGTGATC
ACCAGGGACGAGAACGAGAAGCTGGAATATTACGAGAAGTTCCAGATCATCGAGAACGTGTTCAAGCAGA
AGAAGAAGCCCACCCTGAAGCAGATCGCCAAAGAAATCCTCGTGAACGAAGAGGATATTAAGGGCTACAG
AGTGACCAGCACCGGCAAGCCCGAGTTCACCAACCTGAAGGTGTACCACGACATCAAGGACATTACCGCC
CGGAAAGAGATTATTGAGAACGCCGAGCTGCTGGATCAGATTGCCAAGATCCTGACCATCTACCAGAGCA
GCGAGGACATCCAGGAAGAACTGACCAATCTGAACTCCGAGCTGACCCAGGAAGAGATCGAGCAGATCTC
TAATCTGAAGGGCTATACCGGCACCCACAACCTGAGCCTGAAGGCCATCAACCTGATCCTGGACGAGCTG
TGGCACACCAACGACAACCAGATCGCTATCTTCAACCGGCTGAAGCTGGTGCCCAAGAAGGTGGACCTGT
CCCAGCAGAAAGAGATCCCCACCACCCTGGTGGACGACTTCATCCTGAGCCCCGTCGTGAAGAGAAGCTT
CATCCAGAGCATCAAAGTGATCAACGCCATCATCAAGAAGTACGGCCTGCCCAACGACATCATTATCGAG
CTGGCCCGCGAGAAGAACTCCAAGGACGCCCAGAAAATGATCAACGAGATGCAGAAGCGGAACCGGCAGA
CCAACGAGCGGATCGAGGAAATCATCCGGACCACCGGCAAAGAGAACGCCAAGTACCTGATCGAGAAGAT
CAAGCTGCACGACATGCAGGAAGGCAAGTGCCTGTACAGCCTGGAAGCCATCCCTCTGGAAGATCTGCTG
AACAACCCCTTCAACTATGAGGTGGACCACATCATCCCCAGAAGCGTGTCCTTCGACAACAGCTTCAACA
ACAAGGTGCTCGTGAAGCAGGAAGAAAACAGCAAGAAGGGCAACCGGACCCCATTCCAGTACCTGAGCAG
CAGCGACAGCAAGATCAGCTACGAAACCTTCAAGAAGCACATCCTGAATCTGGCCAAGGGCAAGGGCAGA
ATCAGCAAGACCAAGAAAGAGTATCTGCTGGAAGAACGGGACATCAACAGGTTCTCCGTGCAGAAAGACT
TCATCAACCGGAACCTGGTGGATACCAGATACGCCACCAGAGGCCTGATGAACCTGCTGCGGAGCTACTT
CAGAGTGAACAACCTGGACGTGAAAGTGAAGTCCATCAATGGCGGCTTCACCAGCTTTCTGCGGCGGAAG
TGGAAGTTTAAGAAAGAGCGGAACAAGGGGTACAAGCACCACGCCGAGGACGCCCTGATCATTGCCAACG
CCGATTTCATCTTCAAAGAGTGGAAGAAACTGGACAAGGCCAAAAAAGTGATGGAAAACCAGATGTTCGA
GGAAAAGCAGGCCGAGAGCATGCCCGAGATCGAAACCGAGCAGGAGTACAAAGAGATCTTCATCACCCCC
CACCAGATCAAGCACATTAAGGACTTCAAGGACTACAAGTACAGCCACCGGGTGGACAAGAAGCCTAATA
GAGAGCTGATTAACGACACCCTGTACTCCACCCGGAAGGACGACAAGGGCAACACCCTGATCGTGAACAA
TCTGAACGGCCTGTACGACAAGGACAATGACAAGCTGAAAAAGCTGATCAACAAGAGCCCCGAAAAGCTG
CTGATGTACCACCACGACCCCCAGACCTACCAGAAACTGAAGCTGATTATGGAACAGTACGGCGACGAGA
AGAATCCCCTGTACAAGTACTACGAGGAAACCGGGAACTACCTGACCAAGTACTCCAAAAAGGACAACGG
CCCCGTGATCAAGAAGATTAAGTATTACGGCAACAAACTGAACGCCCATCTGGACATCACCGACGACTAC
CCCAACAGCAGAAACAAGGTCGTGAAGCTGTCCCTGAAGCCCTACAGATTCGACGTGTACCTGGACAATG
GCGTGTACAAGTTCGTGACCGTGAAGAATCTGGATGTGATCAAAAAAGAAAACTACTACGAAGTGAATAG
CAAGTGCTATGAGGAAGCTAAGAAGCTGAAGAAGATCAGCAACCAGGCCGAGTTTATCGCCTCCTTCTAC
AACAACGATCTGATCAAGATCAACGGCGAGCTGTATAGAGTGATCGGCGTGAACAACGACCTGCTGAACC
GGATCGAAGTGAACATGATCGACATCACCTACCGCGAGTACCTGGAAAACATGAACGACAAGAGGCCCCC
CAGGATCATTAAGACAATCGCCTCCAAGACCCAGAGCATTAAGAAGTACAGCACAGACATTCTGGGCAAC
CTGTATGAAGTGAAATCTAAGAAGCACCCTCAGATCATCAAAAAGGGCAAAAGGCCGGCGGCCACGAAAA
AGGCCGGCCAGGCAAAAAAGAAAAAGGGATCCTAAGCTCGCTTTCTTGCTGTCCAATTTCTATTAAAGGT
TCCTTTGTTCCCTAAGTCCAACTACTAAACTGGGGGATATTATGAAGGGCCTTGAGCATCTGGATTCTGC
CTAATAAAAAACATTTATTTTCATTGCTAGCTCGCTTTCTTGCTGTCCAATTTCTATTAAAGGTTCCTTT
GTTCCCTAAGTCCAACTACTAAACTGGGGGATATTATGAAGGGCCTTGAGCATCTGGATTCTGCCTAATA
AAAAACATTTATTTTCATTGCGAATTCGGAGCAGACGATATGGCGTCGCTCCGTCGACTCTAGAAAATTC
CTAGAGCTCGCTGATCAGCCTCGACTGTGCCTTCTAGTTGCCAGCCATCTGTTGTTTGCCCCTCCCCCGT
GCCTTCCTTGACCCTGGAAGGTGCCACTCCCACTGTCCTTTCCTAATAAAATGAGGAAATTGCATCGCAT
TGTCTGAGTAGGTGTCATTCTATTCTGGGGGGTGGGGTGGGGCAGGACAGCAAGGGGGAGGATTGGGAAG
AGAATAGCAGGCATGCTGGGGAGGTACGGCCGAGGGCCTATTTCCCATGATTCCTTCATATTTGCATATA
CGATACAAGGCTGTTAGAGAGATAATTGGAATTAATTTGACTGTAAACACAAAGATATTAGTACAAAATA
CGTGACGTAGAAAGTAATAATTTCTTGGGTAGTTTGCAGTTTTAAAATTATGTTTTAAAATGGACTATCA
TATGCTTACCGTAACTTGAAAGTATTTCGATTTCTTGGCTTTATATATCTTGTGGAAAGGACGAAACACC
GAGTAACGGCAGACTTCTCCACGTTCTAGTACTCTGGAAACAGAATCTACTAGAACAAGGCAAAATGCCG
TGTTTATCTCGTCAACTTGTTGGCGAGATATCGGAGCAGACGATATGGCGTCGCTCCAGCGCTCGCTTTC
TTGCTGTCCAATTTCTATTAAAGGTTCCTTTGTTCCCTAAGTCCAACTACTAAACTGGGGGATATTATGA
AGGGCCTTGAGCATCTGGATTCTGCCTAATAAAAAACATTTATTTTCATTGCGCTCGCTTTCTTGCTGTC
CAATTTCTATTAAAGGTTCCTTTGTTCCCTAAGTCCAACTACTAAACTGGGGGATATTATGAAGGGCCTT
GAGCATCTGGATTCTGCCTAATAAAAAACATTTATTTTCATTGCTTTTTTTGCGGCCGCAGGAACCCCTA
GTGATGGAGTTGGCCACTCCCTCTCTGCGCGCTCGCTCGCTCACTGAGGCCGGGCGACCAAAGGTCGCCC
GACGCCCGGGCTTTGCCCGGGCGGCCTCAGTGAGCGAGCGAGCGCGCAGCTGCCTGCAGGGGCGCCTGAT
GCGGTATTTTCTCCTTACGCATCTGTGCGGTATTTCACACCGCATA
[95 nt withheld, positions 5437-5531]
T
[46 nt withheld, positions 5533-5578]
C
[141 nt withheld, positions 5580-5720]
CCTTTGACGTTGGAGTCCACGTTCTTT
[37 nt withheld, positions 5748-5784]
ACTCTATCTCGGGCTATTCTTTTGATTTATAAGGGATTTTGCCGATTTCGGTCTATTGGTTAAAAAATGA
GCTGATTTAACAAAAATTTAACGCGAATTTTAACAAAATATTAACGTTTACAATTTTATGGTGCACTCTC
AGTACAATCTGCTCTGATGCCGCATAGTTAAGCCAGCCCCGACACCCGCCAACACCCGCTGACGCGCCCT
GACGGGCTTGTCTGCTCCCGGCATCCGCTTACAGACAAGCTGTGACCGTCTCCGGGAGCTGCATGTGTCA
GAGGTTTTCACCGTCATCACCGAAACGCGCGAGACGAAAGGGCCTCGTGATACGCCTATTTTTATAGGTT
AATGTCATGATAATAATGGTTTCTTAGACGTCAGGTGGCACTTTTCGGGGAAATGTGCGCGGAACCCCTA
TTTGTTTATTTTTCTAAATACATTCAAATATGTATCCGCTCATGAGACAATAACCCTGATAAATGCTTCA
ATAATATTGAAAAAGGAAGAGTATGAGTATTCAACATTTCCGTGTCGCCCTTATTCCCTTTTTTGCGGCA
TTTTGCCTTCCTGTTTTTGCTCACCCAGAAACGCTGGTGAAAGTAAAAGATGCTGAAGATCAGTTGGGTG
CACGAGTGGGTTACATCGAACTGGATCTCAACAGCGGTAAGATCCTTGAGAGTTTTCGCCCCGAAGAACG
TTTTCCAATGATGAGCACTTTTAAAGTTCTGCTATGTGGCGCGGTATTATCCCGTATTGACGCCGGGCAA
GAGCAACTCGGTCGCCGCATACACTATTCTCAGAATGACTTGGTTGAGTACTCACCAGTCACAGAAAAGC
ATCTTACGGATGGCATGACAGTAAGAGAATTATGCAGTGCTGCCATAACCATGAGTGATAACACTGCGGC
CAACTTACTTCTGACAACGATCGGAGGACCGAAGGAGCTAACCGCTTTTTTGCACAACATGGGGGATCAT
GTAACTCGCCTTGATCGTTGGGAACCGGAGCTGAATGAAGCCATACCAAACGACGAGCGTGACACCACGA
TGCCTGTAGCAATGGCAACAACGTTGCGCAAACTATTAACTGGCGAACTACTTACTCTAGCTTCCCGGCA
ACAATTAATAGACTGGATGGAGGCGGATAAAGTTGCAGGACCACTTCTGCGCTCGGCCCTTCCGGCTGGC
TGGTTTATTGCTGATAAATCTGGAGCCGGTGAGCGTGGAAGCCGCGGTATCATTGCAGCACTGGGGCCAG
ATGGTAAGCCCTCCCGTATCGTAGTTATCTACACGACGGGGAGTCAGGCAACTATGGATGAACGAAATAG
ACAGATCGCTGAGATAGGTGCCTCACTGATTAAGCATTGGTAACTGTCAGACCAAGTTTACTCATATATA
CTTTAGATTGATTTAAAACTTCATTTTTAATTTAAAAGGATCTAGGTGAAGATCCTTTTTGATAATCTCA
TGACCAAAATCCCTTAACGTGAGTTTTCGTTCCACTGAGCGTCAGACCCCGTAGAAAAGATCAAAGGATC
TTCTTGAGATCCTTTTTTTCTGCGCGTAATCTGCTGCTTGCAAACAAAAAAACCACCGCTACCAGCGGTG
GTTTGTTTGCCGGATCAAGAGCTACCAACTCTTTTTCCGAAGGTAACTGGCTTCAGCAGAGCGCAGATAC
CAAATACTGTTCTTCTAGTGTAGCCGTAGTTAGGCCACCACTTCAAGAACTCTGTAGCACCGCCTACATA
CCTCGCTCTGCTAATCCTGTTACCAGTGGCTGCTGCCAGTGGCGATAAGTCGTGTCTTACCGGGTTGGAC
TCAAGACGATAGTTACCGGATAAGGCGCAGCGGTCGGGCTGAACGGGGGGTTCGTGCACACAGCCCAGCT
TGGAGCGAACGACCTACACCGAACTGAGATACCTACAGCGTGAGCTATGAGAAAGCGCCACGCTTCCCGA
AGGGAGAAAGGCGGACAGGTATCCGGTAAGCGGCAGGGTCGGAACAGGAGAGCGCACGAGGGAGCTTCCA
GGGGGAAACGCCTGGTATCTTTATAGTCCTGTCGGGTTTCGCCACCTCTGACTTGAGCGTCGATTTTTGT
GATGCTCGTCAGGGGGGCGGAGCCTATGGAAAAACGCCAGCAACGCGGCCTTTTTACGGTTCCTGGCCTT
TTGCTGGCCTTTTGCTCACATGT
