>Addgene plasmid #122947 | pSaCas9-1xPP7-2x3'UTR | depositor partial sequence | sequence record 240530 | 3' Cas9
NNNNNNNNNNNNNNTCATCNNNNGGGCNNNGGCCGGCGGCCACGAAAAAGGCCGGCCAGGCAAAAAAGAA
AAAGGGATCCTAAGCTCGCTTTCTTGCTGTCCAATTTCTATTAAAGGTTCCTTTGTTCCCTAAGTCCAAC
TACTAAACTGGGGGATATTATGAAGGGCCTTGAGCATCTGGATTCTGCCTAATAAAAAACATTTATTTTC
ATTGCTAGCTCGCTTTCTTGCTGTCCAATTTCTATTAAAGGTTCCTTTGTTCCCTAAGTCCAACTACTAA
ACTGGGGGATATTATGAAGGGCCTTGAGCATCTGGATTCTGCCTAATAAAAAACATTTATTTTCATTGCG
AATTCGGAGCAGACGATATGGCGTCGCTCCGTCGACTCTAGAAAATTCCTAGAGCTCGCTGATCAGCCTC
GACTGTGCCTTCTAGTTGCCAGCCATCTGTTGTTTGCCCCTCCCCCGTGCCTTCCTTGACCCTGGAAGGT
GCCACTCCCACTGTCCTTTCCTAATAAAATGAGGAAATTGCATCGCATTGTCTGAGTAGGTGTCATTCTA
TTCTGGGGGGTGGGGTGGGGCAGGACAGCAAGGGGGAGGATTGGGAAGAGAATAGCAGGCATGCTGGGGA
GGTACGGCCGANGGCCTATTTCCCATGATTCCTTCATATTTGCATATACGATACAAGGCTGTTAGAGAGA
TAATTGGAATTAATTTGACTGTAAACACAAAGATATTAGTACAAAAATACGTGACGTAGAAAGTAATAAT
TTCTTGGGTAGTTTGCAGTTTTAAAATTATGTTTTAAAATGGACTATCATATGCTTACCGTAACTTGAAA
GTATTTCGATTTCTTGGNTTTATATATCTTGTGGAAAGGACGAAACACCGAGTAACGGCANACTTCTCCA
CGTTNCTAGTACTNCTGGNAAACAGATCTACTANAACANGGCAAAATGCCGTGTTTATNNCGTCAACTTG
TTGCNANANATCGGAGCAGACGANNTGGCGTCGCTNCNNCGCTCGCTTTCNTGCTGTCCNATTTCTANN
